Addgene plasmid #140601: pAID1.2-CMV-NmCherry-mAID
Purpose: Expression of OsTIR1 and mCherry-mAID protein in DT40 cells under the control of CMV promoter
Depositing lab: Tatsuo Fukagawa. Depositing organization: The University of Osaka. Publication: A super-sensitive auxin-inducible degron system with an engineered auxin-TIR1 pair. Nishimura K, Yamada R, Hagihara S, Iwasaki R, Uchida N, Kamura T, Takahashi K, Torii KU, Fukagawa T. Nucleic Acids Res. 2020 Oct 9;48(18):e108. doi: 10.1093/nar/gkaa748. PubMed 32941625.
Backbone
  Vector backbone: pEGFP-c1
  Backbone size w/o insert (bp): 5836
  Total vector size (bp): 7628
  Vector type: Mammalian Expression
  Selectable markers: Blasticidin
Growth in bacteria
  Bacterial resistance: Kanamycin, 50 μg/mL
  Growth temperature: 37°C
  Growth strain: DH5alpha
  Copy number: High Copy
Gene/Insert
  Gene/Insert name: OsTIR1
  Species: oriza sativa
  Insert size (bp): 1725
Terms and licenses: Academic/Nonprofit Terms; Industry Terms: Not Available to Industry
Depositor comments: Please visit https://www.biorxiv.org/content/10.1101/2020.01.20.912113v1 for bioRxiv preprint.
How to cite: pAID1.2-CMV-NmCherry-mAID was a gift from Tatsuo Fukagawa (Addgene plasmid # 140601 ; http://n2t.net/addgene:140601 ; RRID:Addgene_140601)
