[The description below was written by a language model from this plasmid's Addgene catalogue record and pLannotate feature annotations shown in this document.]
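Description:
pAID1.2-CMV-NmCherry-mAID is a mammalian-type expression plasmid built on the pEGFP-C1 backbone and intended for the auxin-inducible degron (AID) system in chicken DT40 cells. It is propagated in E. coli at high copy from a ColE1/pUC-type origin and selected with kanamycin through the Tn5 NeoR/KanR gene. That gene sits behind tandem bacterial (bla) and SV40 early promoters and ends in an HSV TK polyadenylation signal, so it could in principle also confer G418 resistance in eukaryotic cells. An f1 origin is also present. The catalogue gives a total size of about 7.6 kb. The depositor and sequencing-derived records differ by a few tens of bases and in how they annotate the extent of the IRES, but they show the same parts in the same order.

The payload is a single transcription unit driven by the CMV enhancer/promoter and terminated by the SV40 poly(A) signal. It begins with the rice (Oryza sativa) OsTIR1 coding sequence, the F-box protein that recruits degron-tagged proteins to the SCF ubiquitin ligase when auxin is present. This is followed closely by bsr, the Bacillus cereus blasticidin S deaminase that supplies the listed blasticidin selection. The feature tables do not annotate what joins OsTIR1 to bsr. An EMCV IRES then directs translation of mCherry fused directly to the mini-AID degron from Arabidopsis IAA17.

One plasmid therefore supplies the ligase adaptor, a drug marker and a fluorescent degron module. The "N" in the name suggests that mCherry-mAID is meant as an N-terminal tag for a protein of interest, although the record does not describe a cloning site. As deposited, the plasmid expresses mCherry-mAID itself, which can serve as a red fluorescent reporter of auxin-triggered degradation.
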