Features (pLannotate 1.2.2; 16 found; start..end, strand, type, name):
     10..131     +  polyA_signal   SV40 poly(A) signal: SV40 polyadenylation signal
    165..593     -  rep_origin     f1 ori (sequence partly withheld): f1 bacteriophage origin of replication; arrow indicates direction of (+) strand synthesis
    620..724     +  promoter       AmpR promoter: bla
    726..1083    +  promoter       SV40 promoter: SV40 enhancer and early promoter
   1118..1912    +  CDS            NeoR/KanR: aminoglycoside phosphotransferase from Tn5; aph(3')-II (or nptII); confers resistance to neomycin, kanamycin, and G418 (Geneticin®)
   1933..2085    +  CDS            ble (fragment): BLE_KLEPN - Experimental evidence at protein level: Swiss-Prot protein existence level 1. Binding protein with a strong affinity to the bleomycin family of antibiotics. Binds to CL990; an antimitotic-antibiotic compound. From Klebsiella pneumoniae.
   2144..2191    +  polyA_signal   HSV TK poly(A) signal: herpes simplex virus thymidine kinase polyadenylation signal (Cole and Stacy, 1985)
   2282..2298    -  polyA_signal   bGH poly(A) signal (fragment): bovine growth hormone polyadenylation signal
   2520..3108    +  rep_origin     ori: high-copy-number ColE1/pMB1/pBR322/pUC origin of replication
   3283..3586    +  enhancer       CMV enhancer: human cytomegalovirus immediate early enhancer
   3587..3790    +  promoter       CMV promoter: human cytomegalovirus (CMV) immediate early promoter
   3828..5552    +  CDS            TIR1B_ORYSJ: Experimental evidence at transcript level: Swiss-Prot protein existence level 2. From Oryza sativa subsp. japonica (Rice).
   5607..6026    +  CDS            bsr: BSR_BACCE - Experimental evidence at protein level: Swiss-Prot protein existence level 1. Catalyzes the deamination of the cytosine moiety of the antibiotics blasticidin S, cytomycin and acetylblasticidin S. From Bacillus cereus.
   6200..6662    +  misc_feature   IRES: internal ribosome entry site (IRES) of the encephalomyocarditis virus (EMCV)
   6688..7395    +  CDS            mCherry: mCherry is a basic (constitutively fluorescent) red fluorescent protein published in 2004, derived from Discosoma sp.. It is reported to be a very rapidly-maturing monomer with low acid sensitivity.
   7396..7599    +  CDS            mini-AID: minimal degron from the auxin-responsive IAA17 protein of Arabidopsis thaliana (Kubota et al., 2013) acts as an auxin-inducible degron (AID) in the presence of TIR1
>Addgene plasmid #140601 | pAID1.2-CMV-NmCherry-mAID | depositor full sequence | sequence record 272997 | pAID1.2-CMV-NmCherry-mAID sequence 7640 bps
GTTGTTGTTAACTTGTTTATTGCAGCTTATAATGGTTACAAATAAAGCAATAGCATCACAAATTTCACAA
ATAAAGCATTTTTTTCACTGCATTCTAGTTGTGGTTTGTCCAAACTCATCAATGTATCTTAAGGCGTAAA
TTGTAAGCGTTAATATTTTGTTAAAATTCGCGTTAAATTTTTGTTAAATCAGCTCATTTTTTAACCAATA
GGCCGAAATCGGCAAAATCCCTTATAAATCAAAAGAATAGACCGAGATAGGGT
[37 nt withheld, positions 264-300]
AAAGAACGTGGACTCCAACGTCAAAGG
[49 nt withheld, positions 328-376]
T
[91 nt withheld, positions 378-468]
G
[124 nt withheld, positions 470-593]
CAGGTGGCACTTTTCGGGGAAATGTGCGCGGAACCCCTATTTGTTTATTTTTCTAAATACATTCAAATAT
GTATCCGCTCATGAGACAATAACCCTGATAAATGCTTCAATAATATTGAAAAAGGAAGAGTCCTGAGGCG
GAAAGAACCAGCTGTGGAATGTGTGTCAGTTAGGGTGTGGAAAGTCCCCAGGCTCCCCAGCAGGCAGAAG
TATGCAAAGCATGCATCTCAATTAGTCAGCAACCAGGTGTGGAAAGTCCCCAGGCTCCCCAGCAGGCAGA
AGTATGCAAAGCATGCATCTCAATTAGTCAGCAACCATAGTCCCGCCCCTAACTCCGCCCATCCCGCCCC
TAACTCCGCCCAGTTCCGCCCATTCTCCGCCCCATGGCTGACTAATTTTTTTTATTTATGCAGAGGCCGA
GGCCGCCTCGGCCTCTGAGCTATTCCAGAAGTAGTGAGGAGGCTTTTTTGGAGGCCTAGGCTTTTGCAAA
GATCGATCAAGAGACAGGATGAGGATCGTTTCGCATGATTGAACAAGATGGATTGCACGCAGGTTCTCCG
GCCGCTTGGGTGGAGAGGCTATTCGGCTATGACTGGGCACAACAGACAATCGGCTGCTCTGATGCCGCCG
TGTTCCGGCTGTCAGCGCAGGGGCGCCCGGTTCTTTTTGTCAAGACCGACCTGTCCGGTGCCCTGAATGA
ACTGCAAGACGAGGCAGCGCGGCTATCGTGGCTGGCCACGACGGGCGTTCCTTGCGCAGCTGTGCTCGAC
GTTGTCACTGAAGCGGGAAGGGACTGGCTGCTATTGGGCGAAGTGCCGGGGCAGGATCTCCTGTCATCTC
ACCTTGCTCCTGCCGAGAAAGTATCCATCATGGCTGATGCAATGCGGCGGCTGCATACGCTTGATCCGGC
TACCTGCCCATTCGACCACCAAGCGAAACATCGCATCGAGCGAGCACGTACTCGGATGGAAGCCGGTCTT
GTCGATCAGGATGATCTGGACGAAGAGCATCAGGGGCTCGCGCCAGCCGAACTGTTCGCCAGGCTCAAGG
CGAGCATGCCCGACGGCGAGGATCTCGTCGTGACCCATGGCGATGCCTGCTTGCCGAATATCATGGTGGA
AAATGGCCGCTTTTCTGGATTCATCGACTGTGGCCGGCTGGGTGTGGCGGACCGCTATCAGGACATAGCG
TTGGCTACCCGTGATATTGCTGAAGAGCTTGGCGGCGAATGGGCTGACCGCTTCCTCGTGCTTTACGGTA
TCGCCGCTCCCGATTCGCAGCGCATCGCCTTCTATCGCCTTCTTGACGAGTTCTTCTGAGCGGGACTCTG
GGGTTCGAAATGACCGACCAAGCGACGCCCAACCTGCCATCACGAGATTTCGATTCCACCGCCGCCTTCT
ATGAAAGGTTGGGCTTCGGAATCGTTTTCCGGGACGCCGGCTGGATGATCCTCCAGCGCGGGGATCTCAT
GCTGGAGTTCTTCGCCCACCCTAGGGGGAGGCTAACTGAAACACGGAAGGAGACAATACCGGAAGGAACC
CGCGCTATGACGGCAATAAAAAGACAGAATAAAACGCACGGTGTTGGGTCGTTTGTTCATAAACGCGGGG
TTCGGTCCCAGGGCTGGCACTCTGTCGATACCCCACCGAGACCCCATTGGGGCCAATACGCCCGCGTTTC
TTCCTTTTCCCCACCCCACCCCCCAAGTTCGGGTGAAGGCCCAGGGCTCGCAGCCAACGTCGGGGCGGCA
GGCCCTGCCATAGCCTCAGGTTACTCATATATACTTTAGATTGATTTAAAACTTCATTTTTAATTTAAAA
GGATCTAGGTGAAGATCCTTTTTGATAATCTCATGACCAAAATCCCTTAACGTGAGTTTTCGTTCCACTG
AGCGTCAGACCCCGTAGAAAAGATCAAAGGATCTTCTTGAGATCCTTTTTTTCTGCGCGTAATCTGCTGC
TTGCAAACAAAAAAACCACCGCTACCAGCGGTGGTTTGTTTGCCGGATCAAGAGCTACCAACTCTTTTTC
CGAAGGTAACTGGCTTCAGCAGAGCGCAGATACCAAATACTGTCCTTCTAGTGTAGCCGTAGTTAGGCCA
CCACTTCAAGAACTCTGTAGCACCGCCTACATACCTCGCTCTGCTAATCCTGTTACCAGTGGCTGCTGCC
AGTGGCGATAAGTCGTGTCTTACCGGGTTGGACTCAAGACGATAGTTACCGGATAAGGCGCAGCGGTCGG
GCTGAACGGGGGGTTCGTGCACACAGCCCAGCTTGGAGCGAACGACCTACACCGAACTGAGATACCTACA
GCGTGAGCTATGAGAAAGCGCCACGCTTCCCGAAGGGAGAAAGGCGGACAGGTATCCGGTAAGCGGCAGG
GTCGGAACAGGAGAGCGCACGAGGGAGCTTCCAGGGGGAAACGCCTGGTATCTTTATAGTCCTGTCGGGT
TTCGCCACCTCTGACTTGAGCGTCGATTTTTGTGATGCTCGTCAGGGGGGCGGAGCCTATGGAAAAACGC
CAGCAACGCGGCCTTTTTACGGTTCCTGGCCTTTTGCTGGCCTTTTGCTCACATGTTCTTTCCTGCGTTA
TCCCCTGATTCTGTGGATAACCGTATTACCGCCATGCATTAGTTATTAATAGTAATCAATTACGGGGTCA
TTAGTTCATAGCCCATATATGGAGTTCCGCGTTACATAACTTACGGTAAATGGCCCGCCTGGCTGACCGC
CCAACGACCCCCGCCCATTGACGTCAATAATGACGTATGTTCCCATAGTAACGCCAATAGGGACTTTCCA
TTGACGTCAATGGGTGGAGTATTTACGGTAAACTGCCCACTTGGCAGTACATCAAGTGTATCATATGCCA
AGTACGCCCCCTATTGACGTCAATGACGGTAAATGGCCCGCCTGGCATTATGCCCAGTACATGACCTTAT
GGGACTTTCCTACTTGGCAGTACATCTACGTATTAGTCATCGCTATTACCATGGTGATGCGGTTTTGGCA
GTACATCAATGGGCGTGGATAGCGGTTTGACTCACGGGGATTTCCAAGTCTCCACCCCATTGACGTCAAT
GGGAGTTTGTTTTGGCACCAAAATCAACGGGACTTTCCAAAATGTCGTAACAACTCCGCCCCATTGACGC
AAATGGGCGGTAGGCGTGTACGGTGGGAGGTCTATATAAGCAGAGCTGGTTTAGTGAACCGTCAGATCCG
CTAGCGCTGCCACCATGACATACTTTCCTGAAGAGGTCGTCGAACACATTTTTAGCTTCCTGCCTGCACA
GAGAGATAGAAACACAGTGAGCCTGGTCTGCAAAGTGTGGTACGAGATCGAACGCCTGAGCCGGAGAGGA
GTGTTCGTCGGCAACTGCTATGCTGTGAGAGCAGGCAGGGTCGCCGCTAGGTTTCCAAATGTGCGCGCAC
TGACCGTCAAGGGGAAACCCCACTTCGCCGACTTTAACCTGGTGCCCCCTGATTGGGGAGGATACGCCGG
CCCTTGGATCGAGGCAGCCGCTCGCGGCTGTCATGGACTGGAGGAACTGCGCATGAAGCGAATGGTGGTC
TCTGACGAAAGTCTGGAGCTGCTGGCTCGGAGCTTCCCTAGGTTTCGCGCACTGGTGCTGATTTCTTGCG
AAGGCTTCAGCACCGATGGACTGGCAGCCGTGGCCTCCCACTGTAAGCTGCTGCGGGAGCTGGACCTCCA
GGAGAATGAAGTGGAGGATAGAGGCCCCAGATGGCTGTCTTGCTTCCCAGACTCATGTACCAGCCTGGTG
TCCCTGAACTTTGCCTGCATCAAAGGCGAAGTGAATGCTGGGTCCCTGGAGCGGCTGGTCTCAAGAAGCC
CCAACCTGAGGTCTCTGCGGCTGAACCGGAGCGTGAGCGTGGACACTCTGGCTAAGATTCTGCTGAGAAC
CCCTAACCTGGAGGATCTGGGAACCGGCAATCTGACAGACGATTTCCAGACAGAATCCTACTTTAAACTG
ACTTCTGCCCTGGAGAAGTGTAAAATGCTGAGGAGTCTGTCAGGATTCTGGGATGCTTCACCCGTGTGCC
TGAGCTTTATCTACCCTCTGTGTGCACAGCTGACAGGCCTGAACCTGAGCTATGCACCAACCCTGGACGC
CAGTGATCTGACAAAGATGATCTCACGCTGCGTGAAACTCCAGCGACTGTGGGTGCTGGACTGTATTTCC
GATAAGGGGCTCCAGGTGGTCGCCAGCTCCTGCAAGGACCTCCAGGAGCTGAGAGTGTTCCCATCTGATT
TTTACGTGGCCGGATATAGTGCTGTCACTGAGGAAGGCCTGGTGGCAGTCTCACTGGGATGCCCAAAGCT
GAACAGCCTGCTGTATTTCTGTCATCAGATGACTAATGCTGCACTGGTGACCGTCGCCAAGAACTGCCCT
AATTTCACCCGATTTCGGCTGTGTATTCTGGAACCAGGCAAACCCGACGTGGTCACATCCCAGCCACTGG
ATGAAGGGTTTGGAGCTATCGTGAGAGAGTGCAAGGGACTCCAGAGGCTGAGCATTTCCGGCCTGCTGAC
AGACAAAGTGTTCATGTACATCGGCAAGTATGCTAAGCAGCTGGAGATGCTGAGCATTGCATTTGCCGGA
GACTCCGATAAGGGCATGATGCACGTGATGAACGGGTGTAAGAATCTGCGAAAACTGGAAATCCGGGACA
GCCCTTTCGGGGATGCCGCTCTGCTGGGAAACTTTGCCAGATACGAGACAATGAGGAGCCTGTGGATGTC
TAGTTGCAATGTGACTCTGAAGGGCTGTCAGGTCCTGGCTAGTAAAATGCCTATGCTGAACGTGGAAGTC
ATTAATGAGCGGGACGGGTCTAACGAAATGGAGGAAAATCATGGCGACCTGCCAAAGGTGGAGAAACTGT
ATGTGTATCGGACCACCGCAGGGGCAAGAGATGATGCTCCCAACTTTGTGAAGATTCTGGAGGGCCGCGG
CAGCCTGCTGACCTGCGGCGACGTGGAGGAGAACCCCGGCCCCATGAAAACATTTAACATTTCTCAACAA
GATCTAGAATTAGTAGAAGTAGCGACAGAGAAGATTACAATGCTTTATGAGGATAATAAACATCATGTGG
GAGCGGCAATTCGTACGAAAACAGGAGAAATCATTTCGGCAGTACATATTGAAGCGTATATAGGACGAGT
AACTGTTTGTGCAGAAGCCATTGCGATTGGTAGTGCAGTTTCGAATGGACAAAAGGATTTTGACACGATT
GTAGCTGTTAGACACCCTTATTCTGACGAAGTAGATAGAAGTATTCGAGTGGTAAGTCCTTGTGGTATGT
GTAGGGAGTTGATTTCAGACTATGCACCAGATTGTTTTGTGTTAATAGAAATGAATGGCAAGTTAGTCAA
AACTACGATTGAAGAACTCATTCCACTCAAATATACCCGAAATTAAGGATCTTTTTCCCTCTGCCAAAAA
TTATGGGGACATCATGAAGCCCCTTGAGGGATCCGCCCCTCTCCCTCCCCCCCCCCTAACGTTACTGGCC
GAAGCCGCTTGGAATAAGGCCGGTGTGCGTTTGTCTATATGTTATTTTCCACCATATTGCCGTCTTTTGG
CAATGTGAGGGCCCGGAAACCTGGCCCTGTCTTCTTGACGAGCATTCCTAGGGGTCTTTCCCCTCTCGCC
AAAGGAATGCAAGGTCTGTTGAATGTCGTGAAGGAAGCAGTTCCTCTGGAAGCTTCTTGAAGACAAACAA
CGTCTGTAGCGACCCTTTGCAGGCAGCGGAACCCCCCACCTGGCGACAGGTGCCTCTGCGGCCAAAAGCC
ACGTGTATAAGATACACCTGCAAAGGCGGCACAACCCCAGTGCCACGTTGTGAGTTGGATAGTTGTGGAA
AGAGTCAAATGGCTCTCCTCAAGCGTATTCAACAAGGGGCTGAAGGATGCCCAGAAGGTACCCCATTGTA
TGGGATCTGATCTGGGGCCTCGGTGCACATGCTTTACATGTGTTTAGTCGAGGTTAAAAAAACGTCTAGG
CCCCCCGAACCACGGGGACGTGGTTTTCCTTTGAAAAACACGATGATAATATGGCCACAACCATGTGCGA
TAACATGGTGAGCAAGGGCGAGGAGGATAACATGGCCATCATCAAGGAGTTCATGCGCTTCAAGGTGCAC
ATGGAGGGCTCCGTGAACGGCCACGAGTTCGAGATCGAGGGCGAGGGCGAGGGCCGCCCCTACGAGGGCA
CCCAGACCGCCAAGCTGAAGGTGACCAAGGGTGGCCCCCTGCCCTTCGCCTGGGACATCCTGTCCCCTCA
GTTCATGTACGGCTCCAAGGCCTACGTGAAGCACCCCGCCGACATCCCCGACTACTTGAAGCTGTCCTTC
CCCGAGGGCTTCAAGTGGGAGCGCGTGATGAACTTCGAGGACGGCGGCGTGGTGACCGTGACCCAGGACT
CCTCCCTGCAGGACGGCGAGTTCATCTACAAGGTGAAGCTGCGCGGCACCAACTTCCCCTCCGACGGCCC
CGTAATGCAGAAGAAGACCATGGGCTGGGAGGCCTCCTCCGAGCGGATGTACCCCGAGGACGGCGCCCTG
AAGGGCGAGATCAAGCAGAGGCTGAAGCTGAAGGACGGCGGCCACTACGACGCTGAGGTCAAGACCACCT
ACAAGGCCAAGAAGCCCGTGCAGCTGCCCGGCGCCTACAACGTCAACATCAAGTTGGACATCACCTCCCA
CAACGAGGACTACACCATCGTGGAACAGTACGAACGCGCCGAGGGCCGCCACTCCACCGGCGGCATGGAC
GAGCTGTACAAGAAGGAGAAGAGTGCTTGTCCTAAAGATCCAGCCAAACCTCCGGCCAAGGCACAAGTTG
TGGGATGGCCACCGGTGAGATCATACCGGAAGAACGTGATGGTTTCCTGCCAAAAATCAAGCGGTGGCCC
GGAGGCGGCGGCGTTCGTGAAGGTATCAATGGACGGAGCACCGTACTTGAGGAAAATCGATTTGAGGATG
TATAAAGGAGCTGGTGCAGGCGCTGGAGCGGGTGCCGATATCCAATT
