Features (pLannotate 1.2.2; 16 found; start..end, strand, type, name):
      1..204     +  promoter       CMV promoter: human cytomegalovirus (CMV) immediate early promoter
    242..1966    +  CDS            TIR1B_ORYSJ: Experimental evidence at transcript level: Swiss-Prot protein existence level 2. From Oryza sativa subsp. japonica (Rice).
   2021..2440    +  CDS            bsr: BSR_BACCE - Experimental evidence at protein level: Swiss-Prot protein existence level 1. Catalyzes the deamination of the cytosine moiety of the antibiotics blasticidin S, cytomycin and acetylblasticidin S. From Bacillus cereus.
   2530..3116    +  misc_feature   IRES2: internal ribosome entry site (IRES) of the encephalomyocarditis virus (EMCV)
   3129..3836    +  CDS            mCherry: mCherry is a basic (constitutively fluorescent) red fluorescent protein published in 2004, derived from Discosoma sp.. It is reported to be a very rapidly-maturing monomer with low acid sensitivity.
   3837..4040    +  CDS            mini-AID: minimal degron from the auxin-responsive IAA17 protein of Arabidopsis thaliana (Kubota et al., 2013) acts as an auxin-inducible degron (AID) in the presence of TIR1
   4091..4212    +  polyA_signal   SV40 poly(A) signal: SV40 polyadenylation signal
   4246..4674    -  rep_origin     f1 ori (sequence partly withheld): f1 bacteriophage origin of replication; arrow indicates direction of (+) strand synthesis
   4701..4805    +  promoter       AmpR promoter: bla
   4807..5164    +  promoter       SV40 promoter: SV40 enhancer and early promoter
   5199..5993    +  CDS            NeoR/KanR: aminoglycoside phosphotransferase from Tn5; aph(3')-II (or nptII); confers resistance to neomycin, kanamycin, and G418 (Geneticin®)
   6014..6166    +  CDS            ble (fragment): BLE_KLEPN - Experimental evidence at protein level: Swiss-Prot protein existence level 1. Binding protein with a strong affinity to the bleomycin family of antibiotics. Binds to CL990; an antimitotic-antibiotic compound. From Klebsiella pneumoniae.
   6225..6272    +  polyA_signal   HSV TK poly(A) signal: herpes simplex virus thymidine kinase polyadenylation signal (Cole and Stacy, 1985)
   6363..6379    -  polyA_signal   bGH poly(A) signal (fragment): bovine growth hormone polyadenylation signal
   6601..7189    +  rep_origin     ori: high-copy-number ColE1/pMB1/pBR322/pUC origin of replication
   7364..7667    +  enhancer       CMV enhancer: human cytomegalovirus immediate early enhancer
>Addgene plasmid #140601 | pAID1.2-CMV-NmCherry-mAID | addgene full sequence | sequence record 298653 | Addgene NGS Result
GTGATGCGGTTTTGGCAGTACATCAATGGGCGTGGATAGCGGTTTGACTCACGGGGATTTCCAAGTCTCC
ACCCCATTGACGTCAATGGGAGTTTGTTTTGGCACCAAAATCAACGGGACTTTCCAAAATGTCGTAACAA
CTCCGCCCCATTGACGCAAATGGGCGGTAGGCGTGTACGGTGGGAGGTCTATATAAGCAGAGCTGGTTTA
GTGAACCGTCAGATCCGCTAGCGCTGCCACCATGACATACTTTCCTGAAGAGGTCGTCGAACACATTTTT
AGCTTCCTGCCTGCACAGAGAGATAGAAACACAGTGAGCCTGGTCTGCAAAGTGTGGTACGAGATCGAAC
GCCTGAGCCGGAGAGGAGTGTTCGTCGGCAACTGCTATGCTGTGAGAGCAGGCAGGGTCGCCGCTAGGTT
TCCAAATGTGCGCGCACTGACCGTCAAGGGGAAACCCCACTTCGCCGACTTTAACCTGGTGCCCCCTGAT
TGGGGAGGATACGCCGGCCCTTGGATCGAGGCAGCCGCTCGCGGCTGTCATGGACTGGAGGAACTGCGCA
TGAAGCGAATGGTGGTCTCTGACGAAAGTCTGGAGCTGCTGGCTCGGAGCTTCCCTAGGTTTCGCGCACT
GGTGCTGATTTCTTGCGAAGGCTTCAGCACCGATGGACTGGCAGCCGTGGCCTCCCACTGTAAGCTGCTG
CGGGAGCTGGACCTCCAGGAGAATGAAGTGGAGGATAGAGGCCCCAGATGGCTGTCTTGCTTCCCAGACT
CATGTACCAGCCTGGTGTCCCTGAACTTTGCCTGCATCAAAGGCGAAGTGAATGCTGGGTCCCTGGAGCG
GCTGGTCTCAAGAAGCCCCAACCTGAGGTCTCTGCGGCTGAACCGGAGCGTGAGCGTGGACACTCTGGCT
AAGATTCTGCTGAGAACCCCTAACCTGGAGGATCTGGGAACCGGCAATCTGACAGACGATTTCCAGACAG
AATCCTACTTTAAACTGACTTCTGCCCTGGAGAAGTGTAAAATGCTGAGGAGTCTGTCAGGATTCTGGGA
TGCTTCACCCGTGTGCCTGAGCTTTATCTACCCTCTGTGTGCACAGCTGACAGGCCTGAACCTGAGCTAT
GCACCAACCCTGGACGCCAGTGATCTGACAAAGATGATCTCACGCTGCGTGAAACTCCAGCGACTGTGGG
TGCTGGACTGTATTTCCGATAAGGGGCTCCAGGTGGTCGCCAGCTCCTGCAAGGACCTCCAGGAGCTGAG
AGTGTTCCCATCTGATTTTTACGTGGCCGGATATAGTGCTGTCACTGAGGAAGGCCTGGTGGCAGTCTCA
CTGGGATGCCCAAAGCTGAACAGCCTGCTGTATTTCTGTCATCAGATGACTAATGCTGCACTGGTGACCG
TCGCCAAGAACTGCCCTAATTTCACCCGATTTCGGCTGTGTATTCTGGAACCAGGCAAACCCGACGTGGT
CACATCCCAGCCACTGGATGAAGGGTTTGGAGCTATCGTGAGAGAGTGCAAGGGACTCCAGAGGCTGAGC
ATTTCCGGCCTGCTGACAGACAAAGTGTTCATGTACATCGGCAAGTATGCTAAGCAGCTGGAGATGCTGA
GCATTGCATTTGCCGGAGACTCCGATAAGGGCATGATGCACGTGATGAACGGGTGTAAGAATCTGCGAAA
ACTGGAAATCCGGGACAGCCCTTTCGGGGATGCCGCTCTGCTGGGAAACTTTGCCAGATACGAGACAATG
AGGAGCCTGTGGATGTCTAGTTGCAATGTGACTCTGAAGGGCTGTCAGGTCCTGGCTAGTAAAATGCCTA
TGCTGAACGTGGAAGTCATTAATGAGCGGGACGGGTCTAACGAAATGGAGGAAAATCATGGCGACCTGCC
AAAGGTGGAGAAACTGTATGTGTATCGGACCACCGCAGGGGCAAGAGATGATGCTCCCAACTTTGTGAAG
ATTCTGGAGGGCCGCGGCAGCCTGCTGACCTGCGGCGACGTGGAGGAGAACCCCGGCCCCATGAAAACAT
TTAACATTTCTCAACAAGATCTAGAATTAGTAGAAGTAGCGACAGAGAAGATTACAATGCTTTATGAGGA
TAATAAACATCATGTGGGAGCGGCAATTCGTACGAAAACAGGAGAAATCATTTCGGCAGTACATATTGAA
GCGTATATAGGACGAGTAACTGTTTGTGCAGAAGCCATTGCGATTGGTAGTGCAGTTTCGAATGGACAAA
AGGATTTTGACACGATTGTAGCTGTTAGACACCCTTATTCTGACGAAGTAGATAGAAGTATTCGAGTGGT
AAGTCCTTGTGGTATGTGTAGGGAGTTGATTTCAGACTATGCACCAGATTGTTTTGTGTTAATAGAAATG
AATGGCAAGTTAGTCAAAACTACGATTGAAGAACTCATTCCACTCAAATATACCCGAAATTAAGGATCTT
TTTCCCTCTGCCAAAAATTATGGGGACATCATGAAGCCCCTTGAGGTGGAACGATCATTCAAGAGATCCC
CGGGATCCGCCCCTCTCCCTCCCCCCCCCCTAACGTTACTGGCCGAAGCCGCTTGGAATAAGGCCGGTGT
GCGTTTGTCTATATGTTATTTTCCACCATATTGCCGTCTTTTGGCAATGTGAGGGCCCGGAAACCTGGCC
CTGTCTTCTTGACGAGCATTCCTAGGGGTCTTTCCCCTCTCGCCAAAGGAATGCAAGGTCTGTTGAATGT
CGTGAAGGAAGCAGTTCCTCTGGAAGCTTCTTGAAGACAAACAACGTCTGTAGCGACCCTTTGCAGGCAG
CGGAACCCCCCACCTGGCGACAGGTGCCTCTGCGGCCAAAAGCCACGTGTATAAGATACACCTGCAAAGG
CGGCACAACCCCAGTGCCACGTTGTGAGTTGGATAGTTGTGGAAAGAGTCAAATGGCTCTCCTCAAGCGT
ATTCAACAAGGGGCTGAAGGATGCCCAGAAGGTACCCCATTGTATGGGATCTGATCTGGGGCCTCGGTAC
ACATGCTTTACATGTGTTTAGTCGAGGTTAAAAAAACGTCTAGGCCCCCCGAACCACGGGGACGTGGTTT
TCCTTTGAAAAACACGATGATAATATGGCCACAACCATGTGCGATAACATGGTGAGCAAGGGCGAGGAGG
ATAACATGGCCATCATCAAGGAGTTCATGCGCTTCAAGGTGCACATGGAGGGCTCCGTGAACGGCCACGA
GTTCGAGATCGAGGGCGAGGGCGAGGGCCGCCCCTACGAGGGCACCCAGACCGCCAAGCTGAAGGTGACC
AAGGGTGGCCCCCTGCCCTTCGCCTGGGACATCCTGTCCCCTCAGTTCATGTACGGCTCCAAGGCCTACG
TGAAGCACCCCGCCGACATCCCCGACTACTTGAAGCTGTCCTTCCCCGAGGGCTTCAAGTGGGAGCGCGT
GATGAACTTCGAGGACGGCGGCGTGGTGACCGTGACCCAGGACTCCTCCCTGCAGGACGGCGAGTTCATC
TACAAGGTGAAGCTGCGCGGCACCAACTTCCCCTCCGACGGCCCCGTAATGCAGAAGAAGACCATGGGCT
GGGAGGCCTCCTCCGAGCGGATGTACCCCGAGGACGGCGCCCTGAAGGGCGAGATCAAGCAGAGGCTGAA
GCTGAAGGACGGCGGCCACTACGACGCTGAGGTCAAGACCACCTACAAGGCCAAGAAGCCCGTGCAGCTG
CCCGGCGCCTACAACGTCAACATCAAGTTGGACATCACCTCCCACAACGAGGACTACACCATCGTGGAAC
AGTACGAACGCGCCGAGGGCCGCCACTCCACCGGCGGCATGGACGAGCTGTACAAGAAGGAGAAGAGTGC
TTGTCCTAAAGATCCAGCCAAACCTCCGGCCAAGGCACAAGTTGTGGGATGGCCACCGGTGAGATCATAC
CGGAAGAACGTGATGGTTTCCTGCCAAAAATCAAGCGGTGGCCCGGAGGCGGCGGCGTTCGTGAAGGTAT
CAATGGACGGAGCACCGTACTTGAGGAAAATCGATTTGAGGATGTATAAAGGAGCTGGTGCAGGCGCTGG
AGCGGGTGCCGATATCCAATTGTTGTTGTTAACTTGTTTATTGCAGCTTATAATGGTTACAAATAAAGCA
ATAGCATCACAAATTTCACAAATAAAGCATTTTTTTCACTGCATTCTAGTTGTGGTTTGTCCAAACTCAT
CAATGTATCTTAAGGCGTAAATTGTAAGCGTTAATATTTTGTTAAAATTCGCGTTAAATTTTTGTTAAAT
CAGCTCATTTTTTAACCAATAGGCCGAAATCGGCAAAATCCCTTATAAATCAAAAGAATAGACCGAGATA
GGGT
[37 nt withheld, positions 4345-4381]
AAAGAACGTGGACTCCAACGTCAAAGG
[49 nt withheld, positions 4409-4457]
T
[91 nt withheld, positions 4459-4549]
G
[124 nt withheld, positions 4551-4674]
CAGGTGGCACTTTTCGGGGAAATGTGCGCGGAACCCCTATTTGTTTATTTTTCTAAATACATTCAAATAT
GTATCCGCTCATGAGACAATAACCCTGATAAATGCTTCAATAATATTGAAAAAGGAAGAGTCCTGAGGCG
GAAAGAACCAGCTGTGGAATGTGTGTCAGTTAGGGTGTGGAAAGTCCCCAGGCTCCCCAGCAGGCAGAAG
TATGCAAAGCATGCATCTCAATTAGTCAGCAACCAGGTGTGGAAAGTCCCCAGGCTCCCCAGCAGGCAGA
AGTATGCAAAGCATGCATCTCAATTAGTCAGCAACCATAGTCCCGCCCCTAACTCCGCCCATCCCGCCCC
TAACTCCGCCCAGTTCCGCCCATTCTCCGCCCCATGGCTGACTAATTTTTTTTATTTATGCAGAGGCCGA
GGCCGCCTCGGCCTCTGAGCTATTCCAGAAGTAGTGAGGAGGCTTTTTTGGAGGCCTAGGCTTTTGCAAA
GATCGATCAAGAGACAGGATGAGGATCGTTTCGCATGATTGAACAAGATGGATTGCACGCAGGTTCTCCG
GCCGCTTGGGTGGAGAGGCTATTCGGCTATGACTGGGCACAACAGACAATCGGCTGCTCTGATGCCGCCG
TGTTCCGGCTGTCAGCGCAGGGGCGCCCGGTTCTTTTTGTCAAGACCGACCTGTCCGGTGCCCTGAATGA
ACTGCAAGACGAGGCAGCGCGGCTATCGTGGCTGGCCACGACGGGCGTTCCTTGCGCAGCTGTGCTCGAC
GTTGTCACTGAAGCGGGAAGGGACTGGCTGCTATTGGGCGAAGTGCCGGGGCAGGATCTCCTGTCATCTC
ACCTTGCTCCTGCCGAGAAAGTATCCATCATGGCTGATGCAATGCGGCGGCTGCATACGCTTGATCCGGC
TACCTGCCCATTCGACCACCAAGCGAAACATCGCATCGAGCGAGCACGTACTCGGATGGAAGCCGGTCTT
GTCGATCAGGATGATCTGGACGAAGAGCATCAGGGGCTCGCGCCAGCCGAACTGTTCGCCAGGCTCAAGG
CGAGCATGCCCGACGGCGAGGATCTCGTCGTGACCCATGGCGATGCCTGCTTGCCGAATATCATGGTGGA
AAATGGCCGCTTTTCTGGATTCATCGACTGTGGCCGGCTGGGTGTGGCGGACCGCTATCAGGACATAGCG
TTGGCTACCCGTGATATTGCTGAAGAGCTTGGCGGCGAATGGGCTGACCGCTTCCTCGTGCTTTACGGTA
TCGCCGCTCCCGATTCGCAGCGCATCGCCTTCTATCGCCTTCTTGACGAGTTCTTCTGAGCGGGACTCTG
GGGTTCGAAATGACCGACCAAGCGACGCCCAACCTGCCATCACGAGATTTCGATTCCACCGCCGCCTTCT
ATGAAAGGTTGGGCTTCGGAATCGTTTTCCGGGACGCCGGCTGGATGATCCTCCAGCGCGGGGATCTCAT
GCTGGAGTTCTTCGCCCACCCTAGGGGGAGGCTAACTGAAACACGGAAGGAGACAATACCGGAAGGAACC
CGCGCTATGACGGCAATAAAAAGACAGAATAAAACGCACGGTGTTGGGTCGTTTGTTCATAAACGCGGGG
TTCGGTCCCAGGGCTGGCACTCTGTCGATACCCCACCGAGACCCCATTGGGGCCAATACGCCCGCGTTTC
TTCCTTTTCCCCACCCCACCCCCCAAGTTCGGGTGAAGGCCCAGGGCTCGCAGCCAACGTCGGGGCGGCA
GGCCCTGCCATAGCCTCAGGTTACTCATATATACTTTAGATTGATTTAAAACTTCATTTTTAATTTAAAA
GGATCTAGGTGAAGATCCTTTTTGATAATCTCATGACCAAAATCCCTTAACGTGAGTTTTCGTTCCACTG
AGCGTCAGACCCCGTAGAAAAGATCAAAGGATCTTCTTGAGATCCTTTTTTTCTGCGCGTAATCTGCTGC
TTGCAAACAAAAAAACCACCGCTACCAGCGGTGGTTTGTTTGCCGGATCAAGAGCTACCAACTCTTTTTC
CGAAGGTAACTGGCTTCAGCAGAGCGCAGATACCAAATACTGTTCTTCTAGTGTAGCCGTAGTTAGGCCA
CCACTTCAAGAACTCTGTAGCACCGCCTACATACCTCGCTCTGCTAATCCTGTTACCAGTGGCTGCTGCC
AGTGGCGATAAGTCGTGTCTTACCGGGTTGGACTCAAGACGATAGTTACCGGATAAGGCGCAGCGGTCGG
GCTGAACGGGGGGTTCGTGCACACAGCCCAGCTTGGAGCGAACGACCTACACCGAACTGAGATACCTACA
GCGTGAGCTATGAGAAAGCGCCACGCTTCCCGAAGGGAGAAAGGCGGACAGGTATCCGGTAAGCGGCAGG
GTCGGAACAGGAGAGCGCACGAGGGAGCTTCCAGGGGGAAACGCCTGGTATCTTTATAGTCCTGTCGGGT
TTCGCCACCTCTGACTTGAGCGTCGATTTTTGTGATGCTCGTCAGGGGGGCGGAGCCTATGGAAAAACGC
CAGCAACGCGGCCTTTTTACGGTTCCTGGCCTTTTGCTGGCCTTTTGCTCACATGTTCTTTCCTGCGTTA
TCCCCTGATTCTGTGGATAACCGTATTACCGCCATGCATTAGTTATTAATAGTAATCAATTACGGGGTCA
TTAGTTCATAGCCCATATATGGAGTTCCGCGTTACATAACTTACGGTAAATGGCCCGCCTGGCTGACCGC
CCAACGACCCCCGCCCATTGACGTCAATAATGACGTATGTTCCCATAGTAACGCCAATAGGGACTTTCCA
TTGACGTCAATGGGTGGAGTATTTACGGTAAACTGCCCACTTGGCAGTACATCAAGTGTATCATATGCCA
AGTACGCCCCCTATTGACGTCAATGACGGTAAATGGCCCGCCTGGCATTATGCCCAGTACATGACCTTAT
GGGACTTTCCTACTTGGCAGTACATCTACGTATTAGTCATCGCTATTACCATG
